>Addgene plasmid #74024 | FUP95DSKGW (C8) | addgene partial sequence | sequence record 140873 | FUGW-Fwd 5'-ATTACAGGGACAGCAGAGATCC-3'
ATCTGGCCTCCGCGCCGGGTTTTGGCGCCTCCCGCGGGCGCCCCCCTCCTCACGGCGAGCGCTGCCACGT
CAGACGAAGGGCGCAGCGAGCGTCCTGATCCTTCCGCCCGGACGCTCAGGACAGCGGCCCGCTGCTCATA
AGACTCGGCCTTAGAACCCCAGTATCAGCAGAAGGACATTTTAGGACGGGACTTGGGTGACTCTAGGGCA
CTGGTTTTCTTTCCAGAGAGCGGAACAGGCGAGGAAAAGTAGTCCCTTCTCGGCGATTCTGCGGAGGGAT
CTCCGTGGGGCGGTGAACGCCGATGATTATATAAGGACGCGCCGGGTGTGGCACAGCTAGTTCCGTCGCA
GCCGGGATTTGGGTCGCGGTTCTTGTTTGTGGATCGCTGTGATCGTCACTTGGTGAGTAGCGGGCTGCTG
GGCTGGCCGGGGCTTTCGTGGCCGCCGGGCCGCTCGGTGGGACGGAAGCGTGTGGAGAGACCGCCAAGGG
CTGTAGTCTGGGTCCGCGAGCAAGGTTGCCCTGAACTGGGGGTTGGGGGGAGCGCAGCAAAATGGCGGCT
GTTCCCGAGTCTTGAATGGAAGACGCTTGTGAGGCGGGCTGTGAGGTCGTTGAAACAAGGTGGGGGGCAT
GGTGGGCGGCAAGAACCCAAGGTCTTGAGGCCTTCGCTAATGCGGGAAAGCTCTTATTCGGGTGAGATGG
GCTGGGGCACCATCTGGGGACCCTGACGTGAAGTTTGTCACTGACTGGAGAACTCGGTT
