>Addgene plasmid #74024 | FUP95DSKGW (C8) | addgene partial sequence | sequence record 140974 | EGFP-N 5'-CGTCGCCGTCCAGCTCGACCAG-3'
CTTGCTCACCATGGTGGCGATGGATCCCGGGCCCGCGGTACCGAGTCTCTCTCGGGCTGGGACCCAGATG
TAGGGGCCTGAGAGGTCTTCAATGACACGTTTCACTTTGTGATAGATCCTAATGTAGAAGCCCCTCTTGG
GGTTGCTTCGCAAGGATGCAGTCCCTGAGCCTAGGCTACTATTCATGAGCTGTTCCCGAAGATCATGGAT
CTTGGCCTCGAATCGACTATACTCTTCTGGTTTATACTGAGCGATGATCGTGACCGTCTGACCCGCATTC
TTCAGGGCAATGGCAGCCTGTTCGTGACTGGCATTGCGGAGGTCAACACCATTGACCGACAGGATCTGGT
CCCCCTTCCGTAGCTCCCCACTGAGGTCGGCTGGACCCCCAGCAAGGATGAAGGAGATGAAGATGCCTTC
ACCATCCTCGCCGCCCACGATGTTGAAGCCCAGGCCGGTGGAGCCCCGATGGATCACGATCCGCCTTGGT
TCCCGGGGAATGTCTTCCTCCCCCAGCAGGTCCTTGGCCACAGGGGAGTAGCGCCGAGGGGAAGTGGGGG
TCATGGCTGTGGGGTAGTCAGTGCCCAAGTAGCTGCTATGACTGATCTCATTGTCCAGGTGCTGAGAATA
CGAGGTTGTGATGTCTGGGGGAGCATAGCTGTCACTCAGGTAGGCATTGCTGGGCTTGGCCACCTTTAGG
TACACAACGTCATATGTGTTCTTCAGGGCTGCCACGGCATCCTCGTGCATGACGTCCTCCAGCCCCACAC
TGTTGACCGCCAGGATCTTGTCTCCAATCTGCAACCTGCCATCCTTGTGGGCAGCAC
