>Addgene plasmid #74024 | FUP95DSKGW (C8) | addgene partial sequence | sequence record 141061 | hUBCpro-F 5'-TGAAGCTCCGGTTTTGAACT-3'
CTTTTGAAATGTAATCATTTGGGTCAATATGTAATTTTCAGTGTTAGACTAGTAAATTGTCCGCTAAATT
CTGGCCGTTTTTGGCTTTTTTGTTAGACGAAGCTTGGGCTGCAGGTCGACTCTAGACCACCATGGACTGT
CTCTGTATAGTGACAACCAAGAAATACCGCTACCAAGATGAAGACACGCCCCCTCTGGAACACAGCCCGG
CCCACCTCCCCAACCAGGCCAATTCTCCCCCTGTGATTGTCAACACGGACACCCTAGAAGCCCCAGGATA
TGAGTTGCAGGTGAATGGAACAGAGGGGGAGATGGAGTATGAGGAGATCACATTGGAAAGGGGTAACTCA
GGTCTGGGCTTCAGCATCGCAGGTGGCACTGACAACCCGCACATCGGTGACGACCCGTCCATTTTTATCA
CCAAGATCATTCCTGGTGGGGCTGCAGCCCAGGATGGCCGCCTCAGGGTCAATGACAGCATCCTGTTTGT
AAATGAAGTGGATGTTCGGGAGGTGACCCATTCAGCTGCGGTGGAGGCCCTCAAAGAGGCAGGTTCCATC
GTTCGCCTCTATGTCATGCGCCGGAAACCCCCAGCCGAAAAGGTCATGGAGATCAAACTCATCAAAGGGC
CTAAAGGACTTGGCTTCAGCATTGCGGGGGGCGTTGGGAACCAGCACATCCCTGGAGATAACAGCATCTA
TGTAACGAAGATCATCGAAGGAGGTGCTGCCCACAAGGATGGCAGGTTGCAGATTGGAGACAAGATCCTG
GCGGTCAACAGTGTGG
