[The description below was written by a language model from this plasmid's Addgene catalogue record.]
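Description:
FUP95DSKGW (C8) is a lentiviral transfer plasmid for mammalian expression, built on the FUGW backbone (listed as 9941 bp without the insert). It is maintained in bacteria as a high-copy plasmid under ampicillin selection. The recommended recombination-deficient host strain reflects the usual need to keep the repeated lentiviral LTR sequences stable during propagation. No feature table accompanies the record, so the individual viral and bacterial elements are not itemised. FUGW-type vectors generally carry the LTRs, packaging signal and post-transcriptional elements that allow the region between the LTRs to be packaged into viral particles when helper plasmids are supplied.

The payload is rat Psd95 (Dlg4), a postsynaptic density scaffold protein, carrying a deletion the depositors call "delta SK" and fused to EGFP. The record does not define this mutation. By the naming it presumably removes the SH3 and guanylate kinase-like domains, but this is an inference and not a stated fact. Expression is driven by the human ubiquitin C (hUbC) promoter, which gives broad constitutive expression in mammalian cells, including neurons. The depositor's map note places the coding sequence after a short polylinker in FUGW, consistent with a fusion to the backbone's resident GFP, although the cloning method is listed as unknown.

The construct is intended for lentiviral delivery of a fluorescently tagged PSD-95 deletion mutant. The associated publication concerns separating the roles of PSD-95 in regulating synaptic strength and long-term depression, which suggests use in structure-function studies of the protein's domains in neurons.
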