Addgene plasmid #74024: FUP95DSKGW (C8)
Purpose: lentiviral expression of Psd95-delta SK-EGFP fusion
Depositing lab: Robert Malenka & Oliver Schluter & Weifeng Xu. Depositing organization: Stanford University. Publication: Molecular dissociation of the role of PSD-95 in regulating synaptic strength and LTD. Xu W, Schluter OM, Steiner P, Czervionke BL, Sabatini B, Malenka RC. Neuron. 2008 Jan 24;57(2):248-62. doi: 10.1016/j.neuron.2007.11.027. PubMed 18215622.
Backbone
  Vector backbone: FUGW
  Backbone manufacturer: David Baltimore (Addgene plasmid # 14883)
  Backbone size w/o insert (bp): 9941
  Vector type: Mammalian Expression, Lentiviral
Growth in bacteria
  Bacterial resistance: Ampicillin, 100 μg/mL
  Growth temperature: 37°C
  Growth strain: NEB Stable
  Copy number: High Copy
Gene/Insert
  Gene/Insert name: Psd95
  Species: R. norvegicus (rat)
  Mutation: delta SK
  Entrez Gene: DLG4 (a.k.a. MRD62, PSD95, SAP-90, SAP90)
  Promoter: hUbC
  Cloning method: Unknown
  Sequencing primers: 5′ hUBCpro-F
Terms and licenses: Academic/Nonprofit Terms; Industry Terms: Not Available to Industry
Depositor comments: Map: FUGW-HinDIII-SalI-XbaI-BamHI-SmaI-KpnI-EcoRI-XbaI-(P95DSK)
How to cite: FUP95DSKGW (C8) was a gift from Robert Malenka & Oliver Schluter & Weifeng Xu (Addgene plasmid # 74024 ; http://n2t.net/addgene:74024 ; RRID:Addgene_74024)
